>Addgene plasmid #223410 | pYPQAT38 | addgene full sequence | sequence record 453577 | Addgene NGS Result
CTACTTTATGCGACTAAAACACGCGACAAGAAAACGCCAGGAAAAGGGCAGGGCGGCAGCCTGTCGCGTA
ACTTAGGACTTGTGCGACATGTCGTTTTCAGAAGACGGCTGCACTGAACGTCAGAAGCCGACTGCACTAT
AGCAGCGGAGGGGTTGGATCAAAGTACTTTGATCCCGAGGGGAACCCTGTGGTTGGCATGCACATACAAA
TGGACGAACGGATAAACCTTTTCACGCCCTTTTAAATATCCGATTATTCTAATAAACGCTCTTTTCTCTT
AGGTTTACCCGCCAATATATCCTGTCAAACACTGATAGTTTAAACTGAAGGCGGGAAACGACAATCTGAT
CCAAGCTCAAGCTGCTCTAGCATTCGCCATTCAGGCTGCGCAACTGTTGGGAAGGGCGATCGGTGCGGGC
CTCTTCGCTATTACGCCAGCTGGCGAAAGGGGGATGTGCTGCAAGGCGATTAAGTTGGGTAACGCCAGGG
TTTTCCCAGTCACGACGTTGTAAAACGACGGCCAGTGCCAAGCTTGCATGCCTGCAGTGCAGCGTGACCC
GGTCGTGCCCCTCTCTAGAGATAATGAGCATTGCATGTCTAAGTTATAAAAAATTACCACATATTTTTTT
TGTCACACTTGTTTGAAGTGCAGTTTATCTATCTTTATACATATATTTAAACTTTACTCTACGAATAATA
TAATCTATAGTACTACAATAATATCAGTGTTTTAGAGAATCATATAAATGAACAGTTAGACATGGTCTAA
AGGACAATTGAGTATTTTGACAACAGGACTCTACAGTTTTATCTTTTTAGTGTGCATGTGTTCTCCTTTT
TTTTTGCAAATAGCTTCACCTATATAATACTTCATCCATTTTATTAGTACATCCATTTAGGGTTTAGGGT
TAATGGTTTTTATAGACTAATTTTTTTAGTACATCTATTTTATTCTATTTTAGCCTCTAAATTAAGAAAA
CTAAAACTCTATTTTAGTTTTTTTATTTAATAATTTAGATATAAAATAGAATAAAATAAAGTGACTAAAA
ATTAAACAAATACCCTTTAAGAAATTAAAAAAACTAAGGAAACATTTTTCTTGTTTCGAGTAGATAATGC
CAGCCTGTTAAACGCCGTCGACGAGTCTAACGGACACCAACCAGCGAACCAGCAGCGTCGCGTCGGGCCA
AGCGAAGCAGACGGCACGGCATCTCTGTCGCTGCCTCTGGACCCCTCTCGAGAGTTCCGCTCCACCGTTG
GACTTGCTCCGCTGTCGGCATCCAGAAATTGCGTGGCGGAGCGGCAGACGTGAGCCGGCACGGCAGGCGG
CCTCCTCCTCCTCTCACGGCACCGGCAGCTACGGGGGATTCCTTTCCCACCGCTCCTTCGCTTTCCCTTC
CTCGCCCGCCGTAATAAATAGACACCCCCTCCACACCCTCTTTCCCCAACCTCGTGTTGTTCGGAGCGCA
CACACACACAACCAGATCTCCCCCAAATCCACCCGTCGGCACCTCCGCTTCAAGGTACGCCGCTCGTCCT
CCCCCCCCCCCCCCTCTCTACCTTCTCTAGATCGGCGTTCCGGTCCATGGTTAGGGCCCGGTAGTTCTAC
TTCTGTTCATGTTTGTGTTAGATCCGTGTTTGTGTTAGATCCGTGCTGCTAGCGTTCGTACACGGATGCG
ACCTGTACGTCAGACACGTTCTGATTGCTAACTTGCCAGTGTTTCTCTTTGGGGAATCCTGGGATGGCTC
TAGCCGTTCCGCAGACGGGATCGATTTCATGATTTTTTTTGTTTCGTTGCATAGGGTTTGGTTTGCCCTT
TTCCTTTATTTCAATATATGCCGTGCACTTGTTTGTCGGGTCATCTTTTCATGCTTTTTTTTGTCTTGGT
TGTGATGATGTGGTCTGGTTGGGCGGTCGTTCTAGATCGGAGTAGAATTAATTCTGTTTCAAACTACCTG
GTGGATTTATTAATTTTGGATCTGTATGTGTGTGCCATACATATTCATAGTTACGAATTGAAGATGATGG
ATGGAAATATCGATCTAGGATAGGTATACATGTTGATGCGGGTTTTACTGATGCATATACAGAGATGCTT
TTTGTTCGCTTGGTTGTGATGATGTGGTGTGGTTGGGCGGTCGTTCATTCGTTCTAGATCGGAGTAGAAT
ACTGTTTCAAACTACCTGGTGTATTTATTAATTTTGGAACTGTATGTGTGTGTCATACATCTTCATAGTT
ACGAGTTTAAGATGGATGGAAATATCGATCTAGGATAGGTATACATGTTGATGTGGGTTTTACTGATGCA
TATACATGATGGCATATGCAGCATCTATTCATATGCTCTAACCTTGAGTACCTATCTATTATAATAAACA
AGTATGTTTTATAATTATTTTGATCTTGATATACTTGGATGATGGCATATGCAGCAGCTATATGTGGATT
TTTTTAGCCCTGCCTTCATACGCTATTTATTTGCTTGGTACTGTTTCTTTTGTCGATGCTCACCCTGTTG
TTTGGTGTTACTTCTGCAGGTCGACTCTAGAGGATCCCCTCGAGGCGCGCCAAGCTATCAAACAAGTTTG
TACAAAAAAGCAGGCTCCGATGAAACGGACAGCCGACGGAAGCGAGTTCGAGTCACCAAAGAAGAAGCGG
AAAGTCTCTGAGGTGGAGTTTTCCCACGAGTACTGGATGAGACATGCCCTGACCCTGGCCAAGAGGGCAC
GGGATGAGAGGGAGGTGCCTGTGGGAGCCGTGCTGGTGCTGAACAATAGAGTGATCGGCGAGGGCTGGAA
CAGAGCCATCGGCCTGCACGACCCAACAGCCCATGCCGAAATTATGGCCCTGAGACAGGGCGGCCTGGTC
ATGCAGAACTACAGACTGATTGACGCCACCCTGTACGTGACATTCGAGCCTTGCGTGATGTGCGCCGGCG
CCATGATCCACTCTAGGATCGGCCGCGTGGTGTTTGGCGTGAGGAACTCAAAAAGAGGCGCCGCAGGCTC
CCTGATGAACGTGCTGAACTACCCCGGCATGAATCACCGCGTCGAAATTACCGAGGGAATCCTGGCAGAT
GAATGTGCCGCCCTGCTGTGCGATTTCTATCGGATGCCTAGACAGGTGTTCAATGCTCAGAAGAAGGCCC
AGAGCTCCATCAACTCCGGAGGATCTAGCGGAGGCTCCTCTGGCTCTGAGACACCTGGCACAAGCGAGAG
CGCAACACCTGAAAGCAGCGGGGGCAGCAGCGGGGGGTCAACCATGGATTACAAGGACCACGACGGGGAT
TACAAGGACCACGACATTGATTACAAGGATGATGATGACAAGATGGCTCCGAAGAAGAAGAGGAAGGTTG
GCATCCACGGGGTGCCAGCTGCTGACAAGAAGTACTCGATCGGCCTCGCTATTGGGACTAACTCTGTTGG
CTGGGCCGTGATCACCGACGAGTACAAGGTGCCCTCAAAGAAGTTCAAGGTCCTGGGCAACACCGATCGG
CATTCCATCAAGAAGAATCTCATTGGCGCTCTCCTGTTCGACAGCGGCGAGACGGCTGAGAGGACGCGGC
TCAAGCGCACCGCCCGCAGGCGGTACACGCGCAGGAAGAATCGCATCTGCTACCTGCAGGAGATTTTCTC
CAACGAGATGGCGAAGGTTGACGATTCTTTCTTCCACAGGCTGGAGGAGTCATTCCTCGTGGAGGAGGAT
AAGAAGCACGAGCGGCATCCAATCTTCGGCAACATTGTCGACGAGGTTGCCTACCACGAGAAGTACCCTA
CGATCTACCATCTGCGGAAGAAGCTCGTGGACTCCACAGATAAGGCGGACCTCCGCCTGATCTACCTCGC
TCTGGCCCACATGATTAAGTTCAGGGGCCATTTCCTGATCGAGGGGGATCTCAACCCGGACAATAGCGAT
GTTGACAAGCTGTTCATCCAGCTCGTGCAGACGTACAACCAGCTCTTCGAGGAGAACCCCATTAATGCGT
CAGGCGTCGACGCGAAGGCTATCCTGTCCGCTAGGCTCTCGAAGTCTCGGCGCCTCGAGAACCTGATCGC
CCAGCTGCCGGGCGAGAAGAAGAACGGCCTGTTCGGGAATCTCATTGCGCTCAGCCTGGGGCTCACGCCC
AACTTCAAGTCGAATTTCGATCTCGCTGAGGACGCCAAGCTGCAGCTCTCCAAGGACACATACGACGATG
ACCTGGATAACCTCCTGGCCCAGATCGGCGATCAGTACGCGGACCTGTTCCTCGCTGCCAAGAATCTGTC
GGACGCCATCCTCCTGTCTGATATTCTCAGGGTGAACACCGAGATTACGAAGGCTCCGCTCTCAGCCTCC
ATGATCAAGCGCTACGACGAGCACCATCAGGATCTGACCCTCCTGAAGGCGCTGGTCAGGCAGCAGCTCC
CCGAGAAGTACAAGGAGATCTTCTTCGATCAGTCGAAGAACGGCTACGCTGGGTACATTGACGGCGGGGC
CTCTCAGGAGGAGTTCTACAAGTTCATCAAGCCGATTCTGGAGAAGATGGACGGCACGGAGGAGCTGCTG
GTGAAGCTCAATCGCGAGGACCTCCTGAGGAAGCAGCGGACATTCGATAACGGCAGCATCCCACACCAGA
TTCATCTCGGGGAGCTGCACGCTATCCTGAGGAGGCAGGAGGACTTCTACCCTTTCCTCAAGGATAACCG
CGAGAAGATCGAGAAGATTCTGACTTTCAGGATCCCGTACTACGTCGGCCCACTCGCTAGGGGCAACTCC
CGCTTCGCTTGGATGACCCGCAAGTCAGAGGAGACGATCACGCCGTGGAACTTCGAGGAGGTGGTCGACA
AGGGCGCTAGCGCTCAGTCGTTCATCGAGAGGATGACGAATTTCGACAAGAACCTGCCAAATGAGAAGGT
GCTCCCTAAGCACTCGCTCCTGTACGAGTACTTCACAGTCTACAACGAGCTGACTAAGGTGAAGTATGTG
ACCGAGGGCATGAGGAAGCCGGCTTTCCTGTCTGGGGAGCAGAAGAAGGCCATCGTGGACCTCCTGTTCA
AGACCAACCGGAAGGTCACGGTTAAGCAGCTCAAGGAGGACTACTTCAAGAAGATTGAGTGCTTCGATTC
GGTCGAGATCTCTGGCGTTGAGGACCGCTTCAACGCCTCCCTGGGGACCTACCACGATCTCCTGAAGATC
ATTAAGGATAAGGACTTCCTGGACAACGAGGAGAATGAGGATATCCTCGAGGACATTGTGCTGACACTCA
CTCTGTTCGAGGACCGGGAGATGATCGAGGAGCGCCTGAAGACTTACGCCCATCTCTTCGATGACAAGGT
CATGAAGCAGCTCAAGAGGAGGAGGTACACCGGCTGGGGGAGGCTGAGCAGGAAGCTCATCAACGGCATT
CGGGACAAGCAGTCCGGGAAGACGATCCTCGACTTCCTGAAGAGCGATGGCTTCGCGAACCGCAATTTCA
TGCAGCTGATTCACGATGACAGCCTCACATTCAAGGAGGATATCCAGAAGGCTCAGGTGAGCGGCCAGGG
GGACTCGCTGCACGAGCATATCGCGAACCTCGCTGGCTCGCCAGCTATCAAGAAGGGGATTCTGCAGACC
GTGAAGGTTGTGGACGAGCTGGTGAAGGTCATGGGCAGGCACAAGCCTGAGAACATCGTCATTGAGATGG
CCCGGGAGAATCAGACCACGCAGAAGGGCCAGAAGAACTCACGCGAGAGGATGAAGAGGATCGAGGAGGG
CATTAAGGAGCTGGGGTCCCAGATCCTCAAGGAGCACCCGGTGGAGAACACGCAGCTGCAGAATGAGAAG
CTCTACCTGTACTACCTCCAGAATGGCCGCGATATGTATGTGGACCAGGAGCTGGATATTAACAGGCTCA
GCGATTACGACGTCGATCATATCGTTCCACAGTCATTCCTGAAGGATGACTCCATTGACAACAAGGTCCT
CACCAGGTCGGACAAGAACCGGGGCAAGTCTGATAATGTTCCTTCAGAGGAGGTCGTTAAGAAGATGAAG
AACTACTGGCGCCAGCTCCTGAATGCCAAGCTGATCACGCAGCGGAAGTTCGATAACCTCACAAAGGCTG
AGAGGGGCGGGCTCTCTGAGCTGGACAAGGCGGGCTTCATCAAGAGGCAGCTGGTCGAGACACGGCAGAT
CACTAAGCACGTTGCGCAGATTCTCGACTCACGGATGAACACTAAGTACGATGAGAATGACAAGCTGATC
CGCGAGGTGAAGGTCATCACCCTGAAGTCAAAGCTCGTCTCCGACTTCAGGAAGGATTTCCAGTTCTACA
AGGTTCGGGAGATCAACAATTACCACCATGCCCATGACGCGTACCTGAACGCGGTGGTCGGCACAGCTCT
GATCAAGAAGTACCCAAAGCTCGAGAGCGAGTTCGTGTACGGGGACTACAAGGTTTACGATGTGAGGAAG
ATGATCGCCAAGTCGGAGCAGGAGATTGGCAAGGCTACCGCCAAGTACTTCTTCTACTCTAACATTATGA
ATTTCTTCAAGACAGAGATCACTCTGGCCAATGGCGAGATCCGGAAGCGCCCCCTCATCGAGACGAACGG
CGAGACGGGGGAGATCGTGTGGGACAAGGGCAGGGATTTCGCGACCGTCAGGAAGGTTCTCTCCATGCCA
CAAGTGAATATCGTCAAGAAGACAGAGGTCCAGACTGGCGGGTTCTCTAAGGAGTCAATTAGGCCTAAGC
GGAACAGCGACAAGCTCATCGCCCGCAAGAAGGACTGGGATCCGAAGAAGTACGGCGGGTTCCTGTGGCC
CACTGTGGCCTACTCGGTCCTGGTTGTGGCGAAGGTTGAGAAGGGCAAGTCCAAGAAGCTCAAGAGCGTG
AAGGAGCTGCTGGGGATCACGATTATGGAGCGCTCCAGCTTCGAGAAGAACCCGATCGATTTCCTGGAGG
CGAAGGGCTACAAGGAGGTGAAGAAGGACCTGATCATTAAGCTCCCCAAGTACTCACTCTTCGAGCTGGA
GAACGGCAGGAAGCGGATGCTGGCTTCCGCTAAGCAGCTGCAGAAGGGGAACGAGCTGGCTCTGCCGTCC
AAGTATGTGAACTTCCTCTACCTGGCCTCCCACTACGAGAAGCTCAAGGGCAGCCCCGAGGACAACGAGC
AGAAGCAGCTGTTCGTCGAGCAGCACAAGCATTACCTCGACGAGATCATTGAGCAGATTTCCGAGTTCTC
CAAGCGCGTGATCCTGGCCGACGCGAATCTGGATAAGGTCCTCTCCGCGTACAACAAGCACCGCGACAAG
CCAATCAGGGAGCAGGCTGAGAATATCATTCATCTCTTCACCCTGACGAGGCTCGGCGCCCCTAGGGCTT
TCAAGTACTTCGACACAACTATCGATCCGAAGCAGTACAGGAGCACTAAGGAGGTCCTGGACGCGACCCT
CATCCACCAGTCGATTACCGGCCTCTACGAGACGCGCATCGACCTGTCTCAGCTCGGGGGCGACAAGCGG
CCAGCGGCGACGAAGAAGGCGGGGCAGGCGAAGAAGAAGAAGTGAGCTCAGAGCTTTCGTTCGTATCATC
GGTTTCGACAACGTTCGTCAAGTTCAATGCATCAGTTTCATTGCGCACACACCAGAATCCTACTGAGTTT
GAGTATTATGGCATTGGGAAAACTGTTTTTCTTGTACCATTTGTTGTGCTTGTAATTTACTGTGTTTTTT
ATTCGGTTTTCGCTATCGAACTGTGAAATGGAAATGGATGGAGAAGAGTTAATGAATGATATGGTCCTTT
TGTTCATTCTCAAATTAATATTATTTGTTTTTTCTCTTATTTGTTGTGTGTTGAATTTGAAATTATAAGA
GATATGCAAACATTTTGTTTTGAGTAAAAATGTGTCAAATCGTGGCCTCTAATGACCGAAGTTAATATGA
GGAGTAAAACACTTGTAGTTGTACCATTATGCTTATTCACTAGGCAACAAATATATTTTCAGACCTAGAA
AAGCTGCAAATGTTACTGAATACAAGTATGTCCTCTTGTGTTTTAGACATTTATGAACTTTCCTTTATGT
AATTTTCCAGAATCCTTGTCAGATTCTAATCATTGCTTTATAATTATAGTTATACTCATGGATTTGTAGT
TGAGTATGAAAATATTTTTTAATGCATTTTATGACTTGCCAATTGTTCCGGAACTCTAGATAAGCTTACC
GGAAAGGGCGAATTCGCAACTTTGTATACAAAAGTTGCCCCATGGCGTTCCCTCTAGATAACGCAGGATC
CTATTTACTTTAAATTTTTCTTATGGCTCAGCCTGTGATGGATAACTGAATCAAACAAATGGCGTCTGGG
TTTAAGAACATCTGTTTTGGCTATGTTGGACGAAACAAGTGAACTTTTAGGATCAACTTCCGTTTATATA
CGGAGCTTATATCGAGCAATAAGATAAGTGGGCTTTTTATGTAATTTAATGGGCTATCGTCCATATATTC
ACTAATACCCATGCCCAGTACCCATGTATGCGTTTCATATAAGCTCCTAATTTCTCCCACATCGCTCAAA
TCTAAACAAATCTTGTTGTATATATAACACTGAGGGAGCACCATTGGTCAGAGACCGGCGCCGCTACAGG
GCGCGTCCCATTCGCCATTCAGGCTGCGCAACTGTTGGGAAGGGCGATCGGTGCGGGCCTCTTCGCTATT
ACGCCAGCTGGCGAAAGGGGGATGTGCTGCAAGGCGATTAAGTTGGGTAACGCCAGGGTTTTCCCAGTCA
CGACGTTGTAAAACGACGGCCAGTGAGCGCGCGTAATACGACTCACTATAGGGCGAATTGGGTACCGGGC
CCCCCCTCGAGGTCCTCCAGCTTTTGTTCCCTTTAGTGAGGGTTAATTGCGCGCTTGGCGTAATCATGGT
CATAGCTGTTTCCTGTGTGAAATTGTTATCCGCTCACAATTCCACACAACATACGAGCCGGAAGCATAAA
GTGTAAAGCCTGGGGTGCCTAATGAGTGAGCTAACTCACATTAATTGCGTTGCGCTCACTGCCCGCTTTC
CACCGGTGGTCTCTGTTTTAGAGCTAGAAATAGCAAGTTAAAATAAGGCTAGTCCGTTATCAACTTGAAA
AAGTGGCACCGAGTCGGTGCTTTTTTTTCCCTTTCCTTTTTTCTTTTTTTTGCCATAAACTTAAATTTGT
ATATCGATCATTGTAGATATTGAAAACCTAGAACAAACCAACATCCATGTGAATGTCTTTCATGACTGAT
TTAGAGATAATTCTTGAATTTTGGAACTAGAATCTATAATGAGCCTAAATTAAAACATTGTGAACTAGTA
AGGGCGAATTCGACCCAGCTTTCTTGTACAAAGTGGTTCGATAATTCTTAATTAACTAGTTCTAGAGCGG
CCGCCACCGCGGTGGAGCTCGAATTCGTAATCATGTCATAGCTGTTTCCTGTGTGAAATTGTTATCCGCT
CACAATTCCACACAACATACGAGCCGGAAGCATAAAGTGTAAAGCCTGGGGTGCCTAATGAGTGAGCTAA
CTCACATTAATTGCGTTGCGCTCACTGCCCGCTTTCCAGTCGGGAAACCTGTCGTGCCAGCTGCATTAAT
GAATCGGCCAACGCGCGGGGAGAGGCGGTTTGCGTATTGGCTAGAGCAGCTTGCCAACATGGTGGAGCAC
GACACTCTCGTCTACTCCAAGAATATCAAAGATACAGTCTCAGAAGACCAAAGGGCTATTGAGACTTTTC
AACAAAGGGTAATATCGGGAAACCTCCTCGGATTCCATTGCCCAGCTATCTGTCACTTCATCAAAAGGAC
AGTAGAAAAGGAAGGTGGCACCTACAAATGCCATCATTGCGATAAAGGAAAGGCTATCGTTCAAGATGCC
TCTGCCGACAGTGGTCCCAAAGATGGACCCCCACCCACGAGGAGCATCGTGGAAAAAGAAGACGTTCCAA
CCACGTCTTCAAAGCAAGTGGATTGATGTGAACATGGTGGAGCACGACACTCTCGTCTACTCCAAGAATA
TCAAAGATACAGTCTCAGAAGACCAAAGGGCTATTGAGACTTTTCAACAAAGGGTAATATCGGGAAACCT
CCTCGGATTCCATTGCCCAGCTATCTGTCACTTCATCAAAAGGACAGTAGAAAAGGAAGGTGGCACCTAC
AAATGCCATCATTGCGATAAAGGAAAGGCTATCGTTCAAGATGCCTCTGCCGACAGTGGTCCCAAAGATG
GACCCCCACCCACGAGGAGCATCGTGGAAAAAGAAGACGTTCCAACCACGTCTTCAAAGCAAGTGGATTG
ATGTGATATCTCCACTGACGTAAGGGATGACGCACAATCCCACTATCCTTCGCAAGACCCTTCCTCTATA
TAAGGAAGTTCATTTCATTTGGAGAGGACACGCTGAAATCACCAGTCTCTCTCTACAAATCTATCTCTCT
CGAGTCTACCATGAGCCCAGAACGACGCCCGGCCGACATCCGCCGTGCCACCGAGGCGGACATGCCGGCG
GTCTGCACCATCGTCAACCACTACATCGAGACAAGCACGGTCAACTTCCGTACCGAGCCGCAGGAACCGC
AGGAGTGGACGGACGACCTCGTCCGTCTGCGGGAGCGCTATCCCTGGCTCGTCGCCGAGGTGGACGGCGA
GGTCGCCGGCATCGCCTACGCGGGCCCCTGGAAGGCACGCAACGCCTACGACTGGACGGCCGAGTCGACC
GTGTACGTCTCCCCCCGCCACCAGCGGACGGGACTGGGCTCCACGCTCTACACCCACCTGCTGAAGTCCC
TGGAGGCACAGGGCTTCAAGAGCGTGGTCGCTGTCATCGGGCTGCCCAACGACCCGAGCGTGCGCATGCA
CGAGGCGCTCGGATATGCCCCCCGCGGCATGCTGCGGGCGGCCGGCTTCAAGCACGGGAACTGGCATGAC
GTGGGTTTCTGGCAGCTGGACTTCAGCCTGCCGGTACCGCCCCGTCCGGTCCTGCCCGTCACCGAGATTT
GACTCGAGTTTCTCCATAATAATGTGTGAGTAGTTCCCAGATAAGGGAATTAGGGTTCCTATAGGGTTTC
GCTCATGTGTTGAGCATATAAGAAACCCTTAGTATGTATTTGTATTTGTAAAATACTTCTATCAATAAAA
TTTCTAATTCCTAAAACCAAAATCCAGTACTAAAATCCAGATCCCCCGAATTAATTCGGCGTTAATTCAG
TACATTAAAAACGTCCGCAATGTGTTATTAAGTTGTCTAAGCGTCAATTTGTTTACACCACAATATATCC
TGCCACCAGCCAGCCAACAGCTCCCCGACCGGCAGCTCGGCACAAAATCACCACTCGATACAGGCAGCCC
ATCAGTCCGGGACGGCGTCAGCGGGAGAGCCGTTGTAAGGCGGCAGACTTTGCTCATGTTACCGATGCTA
TTCGGAAGAACGGCAACTAAGCTGCCGGGTTTGAAACACGGATGATCTCGCGGAGGGTAGCATGTTGATT
GTAACGATGACAGAGCGTTGCTGCCTGTGATCACCGCGGTTTCAAAATCGGCTCCGTCGATACTATGTTA
TACGCCAACTTTGAAAACAACTTTGAAAAAGCTGTTTTCTGGTATTTAAGGTTTTAGAATGCAAGGAACA
GTGAATTGGAGTTCGTCTTGTTATAATTAGCTTCTTGGGGTATCTTTAAATACTGTAGAAAAGAGGAAGG
AAATAATAAATGGCTAAAATGAGAATATCACCGGAATTGAAAAAACTGATCGAAAAATACCGCTGCGTAA
AAGATACGGAAGGAATGTCTCCTGCTAAGGTATATAAGCTGGTGGGAGAAAATGAAAACCTATATTTAAA
AATGACGGACAGCCGGTATAAAGGGACCACCTATGATGTGGAACGGGAAAAGGACATGATGCTATGGCTG
GAAGGAAAGCTGCCTGTTCCAAAGGTCCTGCACTTTGAACGGCATGATGGCTGGAGCAATCTGCTCATGA
GTGAGGCCGATGGCGTCCTTTGCTCGGAAGAGTATGAAGATGAACAAAGCCCTGAAAAGATTATCGAGCT
GTATGCGGAGTGCATCAGGCTCTTTCACTCCATCGACATATCGGATTGTCCCTATACGAATAGCTTAGAC
AGCCGCTTAGCCGAATTGGATTACTTACTGAATAACGATCTGGCCGATGTGGATTGCGAAAACTGGGAAG
AAGACACTCCATTTAAAGATCCGCGCGAGCTGTATGATTTTTTAAAGACGGAAAAGCCCGAAGAGGAACT
TGTCTTTTCCCACGGCGACCTGGGAGACAGCAACATCTTTGTGAAAGATGGCAAAGTAAGTGGCTTTATT
GATCTTGGGAGAAGCGGCAGGGCGGACAAGTGGTATGACATTGCCTTCTGCGTCCGGTCGATCAGGGAGG
ATATCGGGGAAGAACAGTATGTCGAGCTATTTTTTGACTTACTGGGGATCAAGCCTGATTGGGAGAAAAT
AAAATATTATATTTTACTGGATGAATTGTTTTAGTACCTAGAATGCATGACCAAAATCCCTTAACGTGAG
TTTTCGTTCCACTGAGCGTCAGACCCCGTAGAAAAGATCAAAGGATCTTCTTGAGATCCTTTTTTTCTGC
GCGTAATCTGCTGCTTGCAAACAAAAAAACCACCGCTACCAGCGGTGGTTTGTTTGCCGGATCAAGAGCT
ACCAACTCTTTTTCCGAAGGTAACTGGCTTCAGCAGAGCGCAGATACCAAATACTGTCCTTCTAGTGTAG
CCGTAGTTAGGCCACCACTTCAAGAACTCTGTAGCACCGCCTACATACCTCGCTCTGCTAATCCTGTTAC
CAGTGGCTGCTGCCAGTGGCGATAAGTCGTGTCTTACCGGGTTGGACTCAAGACGATAGTTACCGGATAA
GGCGCAGCGGTCGGGCTGAACGGGGGGTTCGTGCACACAGCCCAGCTTGGAGCGAACGACCTACACCGAA
CTGAGATACCTACAGCGTGAGCTATGAGAAAGCGCCACGCTTCCCGAAGGGAGAAAGGCGGACAGGTATC
CGGTAAGCGGCAGGGTCGGAACAGGAGAGCGCACGAGGGAGCTTCCAGGGGGAAACGCCTGGTATCTTTA
TAGTCCTGTCGGGTTTCGCCACCTCTGACTTGAGCGTCGATTTTTGTGATGCTCGTCAGGGGGGCGGAGC
CTATGGAAAAACGCCAGCAACGCGGCCTTTTTACGGTTCCTGGCCTTTTGCTGGCCTTTTGCTCACATGT
TCTTTCCTGCGTTATCCCCTGATTCTGTGGATAACCGTATTACCGCCTTTGAGTGAGCTGATACCGCTCG
CCGCAGCCGAACGACCGAGCGCAGCGAGTCAGTGAGCGAGGAAGCGGAAGAGCGCCTGATGCGGTATTTT
CTCCTTACGCATCTGTGCGGTATTTCACACCGCATATGGTGCACTCTCAGTACAATCTGCTCTGATGCCG
CATAGTTAAGCCAGTATACACTCCGCTATCGCTACGTGACTGGGTCATGGCTGCGCCCCGACACCCGCCA
ACACCCGCTGACGCGCCCTGACGGGCTTGTCTGCTCCCGGCATCCGCTTACAGACAAGCTGTGACCGTCT
CCGGGAGCTGCATGTGTCAGAGGTTTTCACCGTCATCACCGAAACGCGCGAGGCAGGGTGCCTTGATGTG
GGCGCCGGCGGTCGAGTGGCGACGGCGCGGCTTGTCCGCGCCCTGGTAGATTGCCTGGCCGTAGGCCAGC
CATTTTTGAGCGGCCAGCGGCCGCGATAGGCCGACGCGAAGCGGCGGGGCGTAGGGAGCGCAGCGACCGA
AGGGTAGGCGCTTTTTGCAGCTCTTCGGCTGTGCGCTGGCCAGACAGTTATGCACAGGCCAGGCGGGTTT
TAAGAGTTTTAATAAGTTTTAAAGAGTTTTAGGCGGAAAAATCGCCTTTTTTCTCTTTTATATCAGTCAC
TTACATGTGTGACCGGTTCCCAATGTACGGCTTTGGGTTCCCAATGTACGGGTTCCGGTTCCCAATGTAC
GGCTTTGGGTTCCCAATGTACGTGCTATCCACAGGAAACAGACCTTTTCGACCTTTTTCCCCTGCTAGGG
CAATTTGCCCTAGCATCTGCTCCGTACATTAGGAACCGGCGGATGCTTCGCCCTCGATCAGGTTGCGGTA
GCGCATGACTAGGATCGGGCCAGCCTGCCCCGCCTCCTCCTTCAAATCGTACTCCGGCAGGTCATTTGAC
CCGATCAGCTTGCGCACGGTGAAACAGAACTTCTTGAACTCTCCGGCGCTGCCACTGCGTTCGTAGATCG
TCTTGAACAACCATCTGGCTTCTGCCTTGCCTGCGGCGCGGCGTGCCAGGCGGTAGAGAAAACGGCCGAT
GCCGGGATCGATCAAAAAGTAATCGGGGTGAACCGTCAGCACGTCCGGGTTCTTGCCTTCTGTGATCTCG
CGGTACATCCAATCAGCTAGCTCGATCTCGATGTACTCCGGCCGCCCGGTTTCGCTCTTTACGATCTTGT
AGCGGCTAATCAAGGCTTCACCCTCGGATACCGTCACCAGGCGGCCGTTCTTGGCCTTCTTCGTACGCTG
CATGGCAACGTGCGTGGTGTTTAACCGAATGCAGGTTTCTACCAGGTCGTCTTTCTGCTTTCCGCCATCG
GCTCGCCGGCAGAACTTGAGTACGTCCGCAACGTGTGGACGGAACACGCGGCCGGGCTTGTCTCCCTTCC
CTTCCCGGTATCGGTTCATGGATTCGGTTAGATGGGAAACCGCCATCAGTACCAGGTCGTAATCCCACAC
ACTGGCCATGCCGGCCGGCCCTGCGGAAACCTCTACGTGCCCGTCTGGAAGCTCGTAGCGGATCACCTCG
CCAGCTCGTCGGTCACGCTTCGACAGACGGAAAACGGCCACGTCCATGATGCTGCGACTATCGCGGGTGC
CCACGTCATAGAGCATCGGAACGAAAAAATCTGGTTGCTCGTCGCCCTTGGGCGGCTTCCTAATCGACGG
CGCACCGGCTGCCGGCGGTTGCCGGGATTCTTTGCGGATTCGATCAGCGGCCGCTTGCCACGATTCACCG
GGGCGTGCTTCTGCCTCGATGCGTTGCCGCTGGGCGGCCTGCGCGGCCTTCAACTTCTCCACCAGGTCAT
CACCCAGCGCCGCGCCGATTTGTACCGGGCCGGATGGTTTGCGACCGCTCACGCCGATTCCTCGGGCTTG
GGGGTTCCAGTGCCATTGCAGGGCCGGCAGGCAACCCAGCCGCTTACGCCTGGCCAACCGCCCGTTCCTC
CACACATGGGGCATTCCACGGCGTCGGTGCCTGGTTGTTCTTGATTTTCCATGCCGCCTCCTTTAGCCGC
TAAAATTCATCTACTCATTTATTCATTTGCTCATTTACTCTGGTAGCTGCGCGATGTATTCAGATAGCAG
CTCGGTAATGGTCTTGCCTTGGCGTACCGCGTACATCTTCAGCTTGGTGTGATCCTCCGCCGGCAACTGA
AAGTTGACCCGCTTCATGGCTGGCGTGTCTGCCAGGCTGGCCAACGTTGCAGCCTTGCTGCTGCGTGCGC
TCGGACGGCCGGCACTTAGCGTGTTTGTGCTTTTGCTCATTTTCTCTTTACCTCATTAACTCAAATGAGT
TTTGATTTAATTTCAGCGGCCAGCGCCTGGACCTCGCGGGCAGCGTCGCCCTCGGGTTCTGATTCAAGAA
CGGTTGTGCCGGCGGCGGCAGTGCCTGGGTAGCTCACGCGCTGCGTGATACGGGACTCAAGAATGGGCAG
CTCGTACCCGGCCAGCGCCTCGGCAACCTCACCGCCGATGCGCGTGCCTTTGATCGCCCGCGACACGACA
AAGGCCGCTTGTAGCCTTCCATCCGTGACCTCAATGCGCTGCTTAACCAGCTCCACCAGGTCGGCGGTGG
CCCATATGTCGTAAGGGCTTGGCTGCACCGGAATCAGCACGAAGTCGGCTGCCTTGATCGCGGACACAGC
CAAGTCCGCCGCCTGGGGCGCTCCGTCGATCACTACGAAGTCGCGCCGGCCGATGGCCTTCACGTCGCGG
TCAATCGTCGGGCGGTCGATGCCGACAACGGTTAGCGGTTGATCTTCCCGCACGGCCGCCCAATCGCGGG
CACTGCCCTGGGGATCGGAATCGACTAACAGAACATCGGCCCCGGCGAGTTGCAGGGCGCGGGCTAGATG
GGTTGCGATGGTCGTCTTGCCTGACCCGCCTTTCTGGTTAAGTACAGCGATAACCTTCATGCGTTCCCCT
TGCGTATTTGTTTATTTACTCATCGCATCATATACGCAGCGACCGCATGACGCAAGCTGTTTTACTCAAA
TACACATCACCTTTTTAGACGGCGGCGCTCGGTTTCTTCAGCGGCCAAGCTGGCCGGCCAGGCCGCCAGC
TTGGCATCAGACAAACCGGCCAGGATTTCATGCAGCCGCACGGTTGAGACGTGCGCGGGCGGCTCGAACA
CGTACCCGGCCGCGATCATCTCCGCCTCGATCTCTTCGGTAATGAAAAACGGTTCGTCCTGGCCGTCCTG
GTGCGGTTTCATGCTTGTTCCTCTTGGCGTTCATTCTCGGCGGCCGCCAGGGCGTCGGCCTCGGTCAATG
CGTCCTCACGGAAGGCACCGCGCCGCCTGGCCTCGGTGGGCGTCACTTCCTCGCTGCGCTCAAGTGCGCG
GTACAGGGTCGAGCGATGCACGCCAAGCAGTGCAGCCGCCTCTTTCACGGTGCGGCCTTCCTGGTCGATC
AGCTCGCGGGCGTGCGCGATCTGTGCCGGGGTGAGGGTAGGGCGGGGGCCAAACTTCACGCCTCGGGCCT
TGGCGGCCTCGCGCCCGCTCCGGGTGCGGTCGATGATTAGGGAACGCTCGAACTCGGCAATGCCGGCGAA
CACGGTCAACACCATGCGGCCGGCCGGCGTGGTGGTGTCGGCCCACGGCTCTGCCAGGCTACGCAGGCCC
GCGCCGGCCTCCTGGATGCGCTCGGCAATGTCCAGTAGGTCGCGGGTGCTGCGGGCCAGGCGGTCTAGCC
TGGTCACTGTCACAACGTCGCCAGGGCGTAGGTGGTCAAGCATCCTGGCCAGCTCCGGGCGGTCGCGCCT
GGTGCCGGTGATCTTCTCGGAAAACAGCTTGGTGCAGCCGGCCGCGTGCAGTTCGGCCCGTTGGTTGGTC
AAGTCCTGGTCGTCGGTGCTGACGCGGGCATAGCCCAGCAGGCCAGCGGCGGCGCTCTTGTTCATGGCGT
AATGTCTCCGGTTCTAGTCGCAAGTATT
Features (pLannotate 1.2.2; 36 found; start..end, strand, type, name):
    283..307     -  misc_feature   RB T-DNA repeat: right border repeat from nopaline C58 T-DNA
    373..527     -  CDS            lacZα (fragment): LacZα fragment of β-galactosidase; lacZ fragment
    542..2539    +  promoter       Ubi promoter: maize polyubiquitin gene promoter
   2582..2606    +  protein_bind   attB1: mutant version of attB; recombination site for the Gateway® BP reaction BP Clonase™
   2667..3158    +  CDS            tadA: TADA_ECOLI - Also known as yfhC. Experimental evidence at protein level: Swiss-Prot protein existence level 1. Catalyzes the deamination of adenosine to inosine at the wobble position 34 of tRNA(Arg2). Essential for cell viability. From Escherichia coli (strain K12).
   3309..3328    +  CDS            2xFLAG (fragment): two tandem FLAG® epitope tags
   3384..7484    +  CDS            cas9: CAS9_STRP1 - Also known as csn1 From Streptococcus pyogenes serotype M1.
   7542..8165    +  terminator     E9 terminator: terminator and polyadenylation signal from the pea rbcS-E9 gene
   8207..8227    +  protein_bind   attB5: mutant version of attB; core recombination site for the Gateway® BP reaction BP Clonase™
   8598..8616    -  rep_origin     f1 ori (fragment): f1 bacteriophage origin of replication; arrow indicates direction of (+) strand synthesis
   8621..8776    -  CDS            lacZα (fragment): LacZα fragment of β-galactosidase; lacZ fragment
   8784..8802    +  promoter       T7 promoter: promoter for bacteriophage T7 RNA polymerase
   8811..8834    -  misc_feature   MCS (fragment): pBluescript multiple cloning site
   8850..8868    -  promoter       T3 promoter: promoter for bacteriophage T3 RNA polymerase
   8911..8933    -  protein_bind   lac operator (fragment): The lac repressor binds to the lac operator to inhibit transcription in E. coli. This inhibition can be relieved by adding lactose or isopropyl-β-D-thiogalactopyranoside (IPTG). lac repressor encoded by lacI
   8937..8967    -  promoter       lac promoter: promoter for the E. coli lac operon
   8982..9003    -  protein_bind   CAP binding site: CAP binding activates transcription in the presence of cAMP. E. coli catabolite activator protein
   9045..9120    +  misc_RNA       gRNA scaffold: guide RNA scaffold for the Streptococcus pyogenes CRISPR/Cas9 system
   9323..9347    -  protein_bind   attB2: mutant version of attB; recombination site for the Gateway® BP reaction BP Clonase™
   9365..9400    -  misc_feature   MCS (fragment): pBluescript multiple cloning site
   9437..9459    -  protein_bind   lac operator (fragment): The lac repressor binds to the lac operator to inhibit transcription in E. coli. This inhibition can be relieved by adding lactose or isopropyl-β-D-thiogalactopyranoside (IPTG). lac repressor encoded by lacI
   9463..9493    -  promoter       lac promoter: promoter for the E. coli lac operon
   9508..9529    -  protein_bind   CAP binding site: CAP binding activates transcription in the presence of cAMP. E. coli catabolite activator protein
   9542..9630    -  CDS            lacI (fragment): lac repressor; lacI; The lac repressor binds to the lac operator to inhibit transcription in E. coli. This inhibition can be relieved by adding lactose or isopropyl-β-D-thiogalactopyranoside (IPTG).
   9720..10396   +  promoter       CaMV 35S promoter (enhanced): cauliflower mosaic virus 35S promoter with a duplicated enhancer region
  10441..10989   +  CDS            bar: PAT_STRHY - Experimental evidence at protein level: Swiss-Prot protein existence level 1. Inactivates phosphinothricin (PPT) by transfer of an acetyl group from acetyl CoA. Can also acetylate demethylphosphinothricin but not PTT or glutamate. This enzyme is an effector of phosphinothricin tripeptide (PTT or bialaphos) resistance. From Streptomyces hygroscopicus. Introduced by genetic manipulation and expressed in glufosinate-tolerant maize by Dekalb Genetics.
  10999..11173   +  polyA_signal   CaMV poly(A) signal: cauliflower mosaic virus polyadenylation signal
  11251..11275   -  misc_feature   LB T-DNA repeat: left border repeat from nopaline C58 T-DNA
  11700..12494   +  CDS            KanR: aminoglycoside phosphotransferase; aphA-3; confers resistance to kanamycin
  12581..13169   +  rep_origin     ori: high-copy-number ColE1/pMB1/pBR322/pUC origin of replication
  13355..13495   -  misc_feature   bom: basis of mobility region from pBR322
  13597..13636   -  CDS            rop (fragment): Rop protein, which maintains plasmids at low copy number; rop
  13839..14033   -  rep_origin     pVS1 oriV: origin of replication for the Pseudomonas plasmid pVS1 (Heeb et al., 2000)
  14099..15172   -  CDS            pVS1 RepA: replication protein from the Pseudomonas plasmid pVS1 (Heeb et al., 2000)
  15601..16230   -  CDS            pVS1 StaA: stability protein from the Pseudomonas plasmid pVS1 (Heeb et al., 2000)
  16790..17191   -  CDS            Y4CG_SINFN (fragment): Protein inferred from homology: Swiss-Prot protein existence level 3. From Sinorhizobium fredii (strain NBRC 101917 / NGR234).
