[The description below was written by a language model from this plasmid's Addgene catalogue record and pLannotate feature annotations shown in this document.]
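Description:
pYPQAT38 is a 17.2 kb binary T-DNA vector for Agrobacterium-mediated delivery of an all-in-one adenine base editor into dicot plants. It is propagated in E. coli through a high-copy ColE1/pUC-type origin with kanamycin selection (aphA-3 KanR). The pVS1 oriV, RepA and StaA functions provide replication and stable maintenance in Agrobacterium, and a pBR322 bom site is also present. Nopaline-type right and left border repeats delimit the region transferred to the plant genome.

Within the T-DNA, the maize polyubiquitin (ZmUbi1) promoter drives a fusion of the evolved E. coli adenosine deaminase TadA (the catalogue names TadA8e) to a Streptococcus pyogenes Cas9 derivative, ending in the pea rbcS-E9 terminator. The catalogue identifies this Cas9 as the SpRY variant carrying the D10A nickase mutation. It also lists NLS and 3xFLAG tags, and the annotation detects a FLAG fragment between the deaminase and Cas9. SpRY has a relaxed PAM requirement, recorded here as a preference for NA or NG PAMs, so the nickase–deaminase fusion can make A-to-G conversions at a wide range of target sites without a double-strand break.

A second unit carries the S. pyogenes gRNA scaffold. The record says it is expressed from the Arabidopsis U3 promoter, although that promoter is not annotated in the feature table. A lac promoter/lacZα fragment sits just upstream of the scaffold, possibly a placeholder for guide insertion, though the record does not say so. attB1, attB5 and attB2 sites flank the two units, indicating multisite Gateway assembly. An enhanced CaMV 35S promoter drives bar with a CaMV poly(A) signal, giving Basta (phosphinothricin) selection of transformed plants. The associated publication places the vector in a CRISPR toolbox for large-scale screens in plants.
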