Addgene plasmid #223410: pYPQAT38
Purpose: T-DNA vector for SpRY-D10A based A-to-G base editing for dicot plants; NA or NG PAM preference; SpRYD10A-ABE was driven by ZmUbi1 and the sgRNA was driven by AtU3 promoter; BASTA for plants select.
Depositing lab: Yiping Qi. Depositing organization: University of Maryland, College Park. Publication: A comprehensive all-in-one CRISPR toolbox for large-scale screens in plants. Cheng Y, Li G, Qi A, Mandlik R, Pan C, Wang D, Ge S, Qi Y. Plant Cell. 2025 Apr 9:koaf081. doi: 10.1093/plcell/koaf081. PubMed 40202185.
Backbone
  Vector backbone: pYPQ166-SpRY-ABE8e
  Vector type: Plant Expression, CRISPR
  Selectable markers: Basta
Growth in bacteria
  Bacterial resistance: Kanamycin, 50 μg/mL
  Growth temperature: 37°C
  Growth strain: DH5alpha
  Copy number: High Copy
Gene/Insert
  Gene/Insert name: ZmUbi-ecTadA8e-SpRY-D10A-AtU3-gRNA scaffold
  Tag / fusion protein: NLS; 3x FLAG
Terms and licenses: Academic/Nonprofit Terms; Industry Terms: Not Available to Industry
How to cite: pYPQAT38 was a gift from Yiping Qi (Addgene plasmid # 223410 ; http://n2t.net/addgene:223410 ; RRID:Addgene_223410)
